>Addgene plasmid #206982 | pTRIPZ-Wt-PTEN | addgene full sequence | sequence record 408427 | Addgene NGS Result
TGGAAGGGCTAATTCACTCCCAAAGAAGACAAGATATCCTTGATCTGTGGATCTACCACACACAAGGCTA
CTTCCCTGATTAGCAGAACTACACACCAGGGCCAGGGGTCAGATATCCACTGACCTTTGGATGGTGCTAC
AAGCTAGTACCAGTTGAGCCAGATAAGGTAGAAGAGGCCAATAAAGGAGAGAACACCAGCTTGTTACACC
CTGTGAGCCTGCATGGGATGGATGACCCGGAGAGAGAAGTGTTAGAGTGGAGGTTTGACAGCCGCCTAGC
ATTTCATCACGTGGCCCGAGAGCTGCATCCGGAGTACTTCAAGAACTGCTGATATCGAGCTTGCTACAAG
GGACTTTCCGCTGGGGACTTTCCAGGGAGGCGTGGCCTGGGCGGGACTGGGGAGTGGCGAGCCCTCAGAT
CCTGCATATAAGCAGCTGCTTTTTGCCTGTACTGGGTCTCTCTGGTTAGACCAGATCTGAGCCTGGGAGC
TCTCTGGCTAACTAGGGAACCCACTGCTTAAGCCTCAATAAAGCTTGCCTTGAGTGCTTCAAGTAGTGTG
TGCCCGTCTGTTGTGTGACTCTGGTAACTAGAGATCCCTCAGACCCTTTTAGTCAGTGTGGAAAATCTCT
AGCAGTGGCGCCCGAACAGGGACTTGAAAGCGAAAGGGAAACCAGAGGAGCTCTCTCGACGCAGGACTCG
GCTTGCTGAAGCGCGCACGGCAAGAGGCGAGGGGCGGCGACTGGTGAGTACGCCAAAAATTTTGACTAGC
GGAGGCTAGAAGGAGAGAGATGGGTGCGAGAGCGTCAGTATTAAGCGGGGGAGAATTAGATCGCGATGGG
AAAAAATTCGGTTAAGGCCAGGGGGAAAGAAAAAATATAAATTAAAACATATAGTATGGGCAAGCAGGGA
GCTAGAACGATTCGCAGTTAATCCTGGCCTGTTAGAAACATCAGAAGGCTGTAGACAAATACTGGGACAG
CTACAACCATCCCTTCAGACAGGATCAGAAGAACTTAGATCATTATATAATACAGTAGCAACCCTCTATT
GTGTGCATCAAAGGATAGAGATAAAAGACACCAAGGAAGCTTTAGACAAGATAGAGGAAGAGCAAAACAA
AAGTAAGACCACCGCACAGCAAGCGGCCGGCCGCTGATCTTCAGACCTGGAGGAGGAGATATGAGGGACA
ATTGGAGAAGTGAATTATATAAATATAAAGTAGTAAAAATTGAACCATTAGGAGTAGCACCCACCAAGGC
AAAGAGAAGAGTGGTGCAGAGAGAAAAAAGAGCAGTGGGAATAGGAGCTTTGTTCCTTGGGTTCTTGGGA
GCAGCAGGAAGCACTATGGGCGCAGCGTCAATGACGCTGACGGTACAGGCCAGACAATTATTGTCTGGTA
TAGTGCAGCAGCAGAACAATTTGCTGAGGGCTATTGAGGCGCAACAGCATCTGTTGCAACTCACAGTCTG
GGGCATCAAGCAGCTCCAGGCAAGAATCCTGGCTGTGGAAAGATACCTAAAGGATCAACAGCTCCTGGGG
ATTTGGGGTTGCTCTGGAAAACTCATTTGCACCACTGCTGTGCCTTGGAATGCTAGTTGGAGTAATAAAT
CTCTGGAACAGATTTGGAATCACACGACCTGGATGGAGTGGGACAGAGAAATTAACAATTACACAAGCTT
AATACACTCCTTAATTGAAGAATCGCAAAACCAGCAAGAAAAGAATGAACAAGAATTATTGGAATTAGAT
AAATGGGCAAGTTTGTGGAATTGGTTTAACATAACAAATTGGCTGTGGTATATAAAATTATTCATAATGA
TAGTAGGAGGCTTGGTAGGTTTAAGAATAGTTTTTGCTGTACTTTCTATAGTGAATAGAGTTAGGCAGGG
ATATTCACCATTATCGTTTCAGACCCACCTCCCAACCCCGAGGGGACCCGACAGGCCCGAAGGAATAGAA
GAAGAAGGTGGAGAGAGAGACAGAGACAGATCCATTCGATTAGTGAACGGATCGGCACTGCGTGCGCCAA
TTCTGCAGACAAATGGCAGTATTCATCCACAATTTTAAAAGAAAAGGGGGGATTGGGGGGTACAGTGCAG
GGGAAAGAATAGTAGACATAATAGCAACAGACATACAAACTAAAGAATTACAAAAACAAATTACAAAAAT
TCAAAATTTTCGGGTTTATTACAGGGACAGCAGAGATCCAGTTTGGTTAGTACCGGGCCCGCTCTAGTCC
GGAATCAGTCCTGCTCCTCGGCCACGAAGTGCACGCAGTTGCCGGCCGGGTCGCGCAGGGCGAACTCCCG
CCCCCACGGCTGCTCGCCGATCTCGGTCATGGCCGGCCCGGAGGCGTCCCGGAAGTTCGTGGACACGACC
TCCGACCACTCGGCGTACAGCTCGTCCAGGCCGCGCACCCACACCCAGGCCAGGGTGTTGTCCGGCACCA
CCTGGTCCTGGACCGCGCTGATGAACAGGGTCACGTCGTCCCGGACCACACCGGCGAAGTCGTCCTCCAC
GAAGTCCCGGGAGAACCCGAGCCGGTCGGTCCAGAACTCGACCGCTCCGGCGACGTCGCGCGCGGTGAGC
ACCGGAACGGCACTGGTCAACTTGGCCATGGTGGCCCTCCTATAGTGAGTCGTATTATACTATGCCGATA
TACTATGCCGATGATTAATTGTCAACACGTGCTGCAGGTCCGAGGTTCTAGACGAGTTTACTCCCTATCA
GTGATAGAGAACGATGTCGAGTTTACTCCCTATCAGTGATAGAGAACGTATGTCGAGTTTACTCCCTATC
AGTGATAGAGAACGTATGTCGAGTTTACTCCCTATCAGTGATAGAGAACGTATGTCGAGTTTATCCCTAT
CAGTGATAGAGAACGTATGTCGAGTTTACTCCCTATCAGTGATAGAGAACGTATGTCGAGGTAGGCGTGT
ACGGTGGGAGGCCTATATAAGCAGAGCTCGTTTAGTGAACCGTCAGATCGCACCGGTGCCACCATGACAG
CCATCATCAAAGAGATCGTTAGCAGAAACAAAAGGAGATATCAAGAGGATGGATTCGACTTAGACTTGAC
CTATATTTATCCAAACATTATTGCTATGGGATTTCCTGCAGAAAGACTTGAAGGCGTATACAGGAACAAT
ATTGATGATGTAGTAAGGTTTTTGGATTCAAAGCATAAAAACCATTACAAGATATACAATCTTTGTGCTG
AAAGACATTATGACACCGCCAAATTTAATTGCAGAGTTGCACAATATCCTTTTGAAGACCATAACCCACC
ACAGCTAGAACTTATCAAACCCTTTTGTGAAGATCTTGACCAATGGCTAAGTGAAGATGACAATCATGTT
GCAGCAATTCACTGTAAAGCTGGAAAGGGACGAACTGGTGTAATGATATGTGCATATTTATTACATCGGG
GCAAATTTTTAAAGGCACAAGAGGCCCTAGATTTCTATGGGGAAGTAAGGACCAGAGACAAAAAGGGAGT
AACTATTCCCAGTCAGAGGCGCTATGTGTATTATTATAGCTACCTGTTAAAGAATCATCTGGATTATAGA
CCAGTGGCACTGTTGTTTCACAAGATGATGTTTGAAACTATTCCAATGTTCAGTGGCGGAACTTGCAATC
CTCAGTTTGTGGTCTGCCAGCTAAAGGTGAAGATATATTCCTCCAATTCAGGACCCACACGACGGGAAGA
CAAGTTCATGTACTTTGAGTTCCCTCAGCCGTTACCTGTGTGTGGTGATATCAAAGTAGAGTTCTTCCAC
AAACAGAACAAGATGCTAAAAAAGGACAAAATGTTTCACTTTTGGGTAAATACATTCTTCATACCAGGAC
CAGAGGAAACCTCAGAAAAAGTAGAAAATGGAAGTCTATGTGATCAAGAAATCGATAGCATTTGCAGTAT
AGAGCGTGCAGATAATGACAAGGAATATCTAGTACTTACTTTAACAAAAAATGATCTTGACAAAGCAAAT
AAAGACAAAGCCAACCGATACTTTTCTCCAAATTTTAAGGTGAAGCTGTACTTCACAAAAACAGTAGAGG
AGCCGTCAAATCCAGAGGCTAGCAGTTCAACTTCTGTAACACCAGATGTTAGTGACAATGAACCTGATCA
TTATAGATATTCTGACACCACTGACTCTGATCCAGAGAATGAACCTTTTGATGAAGATCAGCATACACAA
ATTACAAAAGTCTGAACGCGTGGCCTCCGCGCCGGGTTTTGGCGCCTCCCGCGGGCGCCCCCCTCCTCAC
GGCGAGCGCTGCCACGTCAGACGAAGGGCGCAGCGAGCGTCCTGATCCTTCCGCCCGGACGCTCAGGACA
GCGGCCCGCTGCTCATAAGACTCGGCCTTAGAACCCCAGTATCAGCAGAAGGACATTTTAGGACGGGACT
TGGGTGACTCTAGGGCACTGGTTTTCTTTCCAGAGAGCGGAACAGGCGAGGAAAAGTAGTCCCTTCTCGG
CGATTCTGCGGAGGGATCTCCGTGGGGCGGTGAACGCCGATGATTATATAAGGACGCGCCGGGTGTGGCA
CAGCTAGTTCCGTCGCAGCCGGGATTTGGGTCGCGGTTCTTGTTTGTGGATCGCTGTGATCGTCACTTGG
TGAGTAGCGGGCTGCTGGGCTGGCCGGGGCTTTCGTGGCCGCCGGGCCGCTCGGTGGGACGGAAGCGTGT
GGAGAGACCGCCAAGGGCTGTAGTCTGGGTCCGCGAGCAAGGTTGCCCTGAACTGGGGGTTGGGGGGAGC
GCAGCAAAATGGCGGCTGTTCCCGAGTCTTGAATGGAAGACGCTTGTGAGGCGGGCTGTGAGGTCGTTGA
AACAAGGTGGGGGGCATGGTGGGCGGCAAGAACCCAAGGTCTTGAGGCCTTCGCTAATGCGGGAAAGCTC
TTATTCGGGTGAGATGGGCTGGGGCACCATCTGGGGACCCTGACGTGAAGTTTGTCACTGACTGGAGAAC
TCGGTTTGTCGTCTGTTGCGGGGGCGGCAGTTATGGCGGTGCCGTTGGGCAGTGCACCCGTACCTTTGGG
AGCGCGCGCCCTCGTCGTGTCGTGACGTCACCCGTTCTGTTGGCTTATAATGCAGGGTGGGGCCACCTGC
CGGTAGGTGTGCGGTAGGCTTTTCTCCGTCGCAGGACGCAGGGTTCGGGCCTAGGGTAGGCTCTCCTGAA
TCGACAGGCGCCGGACCTCTGGTGAGGGGAGGGATAAGTGAGGCGTCAGTTTCTTTGGTCGGTTTTATGT
ACCTATCTTCTTAAGTAGCTGAAGCTCCGGTTTTGAACTATGCGCTCGGGGTTGGCGAGTGTGTTTTGTG
AAGTTTTTTAGGCACCTTTTGAAATGTAATCATTTGGGTCAATATGTAATTTTCAGTGTTAGACTAGTAA
ATTGTCCGCTAAATTCTGGCCGTTTTTGGCTTTTTTGTTAGACGCTAGCGGATCCATAACTTCGTATAGT
ATACATTATACGAAGTTATGCCACCATGTCTAGGCTGGACAAGAGCAAAGTCATAAACGGAGCTCTGGAA
TTACTCAATGGTGTCGGTATCGAAGGCCTGACGACAAGGAAACTCGCTCAAAAGCTGGGAGTTGAGCAGC
CTACCCTGTACTGGCACGTGAAGAACAAGCGGGCCCTGCTCGATGCCCTGCCAATCGAGATGCTGGACAG
GCATCATACCCACTTCTGCCCCCTGGAAGGCGAGTCATGGCAAGACTTTCTGCGGAACAACGCCAAGTCA
TACCGCTGTGCTCTCCTCTCACATCGCGACGGGGCTAAAGTGCATCTCGGCACCCGCCCAACAGAGAAAC
AGTACGAAACCCTGGAAAATCAGCTCGCGTTCCTGTGTCAGCAAGGCTTCTCCCTGGAGAACGCACTGTA
CGCTCTGTCCGCCGTGGGCCACTTTACACTGGGCTGCGTATTGGAGGAACAGGAGCATCAAGTAGCAAAA
GAGGAAAGAGAGACACCTACCACCGATTCTATGCCCCCACTTCTGAGACAAGCAATTGAGCTGTTCGACC
GGCAGGGAGCCGAACCTGCCTTCCTTTTCGGCCTGGAACTAATCATATGTGGCCTGGAGAAACAGCTAAA
GTGCGAAAGCGGCGGGCCGACCGACGCCCTTGACGATTTTGACTTAGACATGCTCCCAGCCGATGCCCTT
GACGATTTTGACCTTGACATGCTCCCCGGGTAAATAACTTCGTATAGTATACATTATACGAAGTTATGGA
TCCGCGGCCGCAAATTCCGCCCCTCTCCCTCCCCCCCCCCTAACGTTACTGGCCGAAGCCGCTTGGAATA
AGGCCGGTGTGCGTTTGTCTATATGTTATTTTCCACCATATTGCCGTCTTTTGGCAATGTGAGGGCCCGG
AAACCTGGCCCTGTCTTCTTGACGAGCATTCCTAGGGGTCTTTCCCCTCTCGCCAAAGGAATGCAAGGTC
TGTTGAATGTCGTGAAGGAAGCAGTTCCTCTGGAAGCTTCTTGAAGACAAACAACGTCTGTAGCGACCCT
TTGCAGGCAGCGGAACCCCCCACCTGGCGACAGGTGCCTCTGCGGCCAAAAGCCACGTGTATAAGATACA
CCTGCAAAGGCGGCACAACCCCAGTGCCACGTTGTGAGTTGGATAGTTGTGGAAAGAGTCAAATGGCTCT
CCTCAAGCGTATTCAACAAGGGGCTGAAGGATGCCCAGAAGGTACCCCATTGTATGGGATCTGATCTGGG
GCCTCGGTGCACATGCTTTACATGTGTTTAGTCGAGGTTAAAAAAACGTCTAGGCCCCCCGAACCACGGG
GACGTGGTTTTCCTTTGAAAAACACGATAATACCATGGCCACCGAGTACAAGCCCACGGTGCGCCTCGCC
ACCCGCGACGACGTCCCCCGGGCCGTACGCACCCTCGCCGCCGCGTTCGCCGACTACCCCGCCACGCGCC
ACACCGTCGACCCGGACCGCCACATCGAGCGGGTCACCGAGCTGCAAGAACTCTTCCTCACGCGCGTCGG
GCTCGACATCGGCAAGGTGTGGGTCGCGGACGACGGCGCCGCGGTGGCGGTCTGGACCACGCCGGAGAGC
GTCGAAGCGGGGGCGGTGTTCGCCGAGATCGGCTCGCGCATGGCCGAGTTGAGCGGTTCCCGGCTGGCCG
CGCAGCAACAGATGGAAGGCCTCCTGGCGCCGCACCGGCCCAAGGAGCCCGCGTGGTTCCTGGCCACCGT
CGGCGTCTCGCCCGACCACCAGGGCAAGGGTCTGGGCAGCGCCGTCGTGCTCCCCGGAGTGGAGGCGGCC
GAGCGCGCTGGGGTGCCCGCCTTCCTGGAGACCTCCGCGCCCCGCAACCTCCCCTTCTACGAGCGGCTCG
GCTTCACCGTCACCGCCGACGTCGAGGTGCCCGAAGGACCGCGCACCTGGTGCATGACCCGCAAGCCCGG
TGCCTGAGTTCGCGTCTGGAACAATCAACCTCTGGATTACAAAATTTGTGAAAGATTGACTGGTATTCTT
AACTATGTTGCTCCTTTTACGCTATGTGGATACGCTGCTTTAATGCCTTTGTATCATGCTATTGCTTCCC
GTATGGCTTTCATTTTCTCCTCCTTGTATAAATCCTGGTTGCTGTCTCTTTATGAGGAGTTGTGGCCCGT
TGTCAGGCAACGTGGCGTGGTGTGCACTGTGTTTGCTGACGCAACCCCCACTGGTTGGGGCATTGCCACC
ACCTGTCAGCTCCTTTCCGGGACTTTCGCTTTCCCCCTCCCTATTGCCACGGCGGAACTCATCGCCGCCT
GCCTTGCCCGCTGCTGGACAGGGGCTCGGCTGTTGGGCACTGACAATTCCGTGGTGTTGTCGGGGAAGCT
GACGTCCTTTCCATGGCTGCTCGCCTGTGTTGCCACCTGGATTCTGCGCGGGACGTCCTTCTGCTACGTC
CCTTCGGCCCTCAATCCAGCGGACCTTCCTTCCCGCGGCCTGCTGCCGGCTCTGCGGCCTCTTCCGCGTC
TTCGCCTTCGCCCTCAGACGAGTCGGATCTCCCTTTGGGCCGCCTCCCCGCCTGGAATTAATTCTGCAGT
CGAGACCTAGAAAAACATGGAGCAATCACAAGTAGCAATACAGCAGCTACCAATGCTGATTGTGCCTGGC
TAGAAGCACAAGAGGAGGAGGAGGTGGGTTTTCCAGTCACACCTCAGGTACCTTTAAGACCAATGACTTA
CAAGGCAGCTGTAGATCTTAGCCACTTTTTAAAAGAAAAGAGGGGACTGGAAGGGCTAATTCACTCCCAA
CGAAGACAAGATCTGCTTTTTGCTTGTACTGGGTCTCTCTGGTTAGACCAGATCTGAGCCTGGGAGCTCT
CTGGCTAACTAGGGAACCCACTGCTTAAGCCTCAATAAAGCTTGCCTTGAGTGCTTCAAGTAGTGTGTGC
CCGTCTGTTGTGTGACTCTGGTAACTAGAGATCCCTCAGACCCTTTTAGTCAGTGTGGAAAATCTCTAGC
AGTAGTAGTTCATGTCATCTTATTATTCAGTATTTATAACTTGCAAAGAAATGAATATCAGAGAGTGAGA
GGCCTTGACATTGTTTAAACCCGCTGATCAGCCTCGACTGTGCCTTCTAGTTGCCAGCCATCTGTTGTTT
GCCCCTCCCCCGTGCCTTCCTTGACCCTGGAAGGTGCCACTCCCACTGTCCTTTCCTAATAAAATGAGGA
AATTGCATCGCATTGTCTGAGTAGGTGTCATTCTATTCTGGGGGGTGGGGTGGGGCAGGACAGCAAGGGG
GAGGATTGGGAAGACAATAGCAGGCATGCTGGGGATGCGGTGGGCTCTATGGCTTCTGAGGCGGAAAGAA
CCAGCTGGGGCTCTAGGGGGTATCCCC
[124 nt withheld, positions 8848-8971]
C
[91 nt withheld, positions 8973-9063]
A
[49 nt withheld, positions 9065-9113]
CCTTTGACGTTGGAGTCCACGTTCTTT
[37 nt withheld, positions 9141-9177]
ACCCTATCTCGGTCTATTCTTTTGATTTATAAGGGATTTTGCCGATTTCGGCCTATTGGTTAAAAAATGA
GCTGATTTAACAAAAATTTAACGCGAATTAATTCTGTGGAATGTGTGTCAGTTAGGGTGTGGAAAGTCCC
CAGGCTCCCCAGCAGGCAGAAGTATGCAAAGCATGCATCTCAATTAGTCAGCAACCAGGTGTGGAAAGTC
CCCAGGCTCCCCAGCAGGCAGAAGTATGCAAAGCATGCATCTCAATTAGTCAGCAACCATAGTCCCGCCC
CTAACTCCGCCCATCCCGCCCCTAACTCCGCCCAGTTCCGCCCATTCTCCGCCCCATGGCTGACTAATTT
TTTTTATTTATGCAGAGGCCGAGGCCGCCTCTGCCTCTGAGCTATTCCAGAAGTAGTGAGGAGGCTTTTT
TGGAGGCCTAGGCTTTTGCAAAAAGCTCCCGGGAGCTTGTATATCCATTTTCGGATCTGATCAGCACGTG
ATGAAAAAGCCTGAACTCACCGCGACGTCTGTCGAGAAGTTTCTGATCGAAAAGTTCGACAGCGTCTCCG
ACCTGATGCAGCTCTCGGAGGGCGAAGAATCTCGTGCTTTCAGCTTCGATGTAGGAGGGCGTGGATATGT
CCTGCGGGTAAATAGCTGCGCCGATGGTTTCTACAAAGATCGTTATGTTTATCGGCACTTTGCATCGGCC
GCGCTCCCGATTCCGGAAGTGCTTGACATTGGGGAATTAATTCAGCGAGAGCCTGACCTATTGCATCTCC
CGCCGTGCACAGGGTGTCACGTTGCAAGACCTGCCTGAAACCGAACTGCCCGCTGTTCTGCAGCCGGTCG
CGGAGGCCATGGATGCGATCGCTGCGGCCGATCTTAGCCAGACGAGCGGGTTCGGCCCATTCGGACCGCA
AGGAATCGGTCAATACACTACATGGCGTGATTTCATATGCGCGATTGCTGATCCCCATGTGTATCACTGG
CAAACTGTGATGGACGACACCGTCAGTGCGTCCGTCGCGCAGGCTCTCGATGAGCTGATGCTTTGGGCCG
AGGACTGCCCCGAAGTCCGGCACCTCGTGCACGCGGATTTCGGCTCCAACAATGTCCTGACGGACAATGG
CCGCATAACAGCGGTCATTGACTGGAGCGAGGCGATGTTCGGGGATTCCCAATACGAGGTCGCCAACATC
TTCTTCTGGAGGCCGTGGTTGGCTTGTATGGAGCAGCAGACGCGCTACTTCGAGCGGAGGCATCCGGAGC
TTGCAGGATCGCCGCGGCTCCGGGCGTATATGCTCCGCATTGGTCTTGACCAACTCTATCAGAGCTTGGT
TGACGGCAATTTCGATGATGCAGCTTGGGCGCAGGGTCGATGCGACGCAATCGTCCGATCCGGAGCCGGG
ACTGTCGGGCGTACACAAATCGCCCGCAGAAGCGCGGCCGTCTGGACCGATGGCTGTGTAGAAGTACTCG
CCGATAGTGGAAACCGACGCCCCAGCACTCGTCCGAGGGCAAAGGAATAGCACGTGCTACGAGATTTCGA
TTCCACCGCCGCCTTCTATGAAAGGTTGGGCTTCGGAATCGTTTTCCGGGACGCCGGCTGGATGATCCTC
CAGCGCGGGGATCTCATGCTGGAGTTCTTCGCCCACCCCAACTTGTTTATTGCAGCTTATAATGGTTACA
AATAAAGCAATAGCATCACAAATTTCACAAATAAAGCATTTTTTTCACTGCATTCTAGTTGTGGTTTGTC
CAAACTCATCAATGTATCTTATCATGTCTGTATACCGTCGACCTCTAGCTAGAGCTTGGCGTAATCATGG
TCATAGCTGTTTCCTGTGTGAAATTGTTATCCGCTCACAATTCCACACAACATACGAGCCGGAAGCATAA
AGTGTAAAGCCTGGGGTGCCTAATGAGTGAGCTAACTCACATTAATTGCGTTGCGCTCACTGCCCGCTTT
CCAGTCGGGAAACCTGTCGTGCCAGCTGCATTAATGAATCGGCCAACGCGCGGGGAGAGGCGGTTTGCGT
ATTGGGCGCTCTTCCGCTTCCTCGCTCACTGACTCGCTGCGCTCGGTCGTTCGGCTGCGGCGAGCGGTAT
CAGCTCACTCAAAGGCGGTAATACGGTTATCCACAGAATCAGGGGATAACGCAGGAAAGAACATGTGAGC
AAAAGGCCAGCAAAAGGCCAGGAACCGTAAAAAGGCCGCGTTGCTGGCGTTTTTCCATAGGCTCCGCCCC
CCTGACGAGCATCACAAAAATCGACGCTCAAGTCAGAGGTGGCGAAACCCGACAGGACTATAAAGATACC
AGGCGTTTCCCCCTGGAAGCTCCCTCGTGCGCTCTCCTGTTCCGACCCTGCCGCTTACCGGATACCTGTC
CGCCTTTCTCCCTTCGGGAAGCGTGGCGCTTTCTCATAGCTCACGCTGTAGGTATCTCAGTTCGGTGTAG
GTCGTTCGCTCCAAGCTGGGCTGTGTGCACGAACCCCCCGTTCAGCCCGACCGCTGCGCCTTATCCGGTA
ACTATCGTCTTGAGTCCAACCCGGTAAGACACGACTTATCGCCACTGGCAGCAGCCACTGGTAACAGGAT
TAGCAGAGCGAGGTATGTAGGCGGTGCTACAGAGTTCTTGAAGTGGTGGCCTAACTACGGCTACACTAGA
AGAACAGTATTTGGTATCTGCGCTCTGCTGAAGCCAGTTACCTTCGGAAAAAGAGTTGGTAGCTCTTGAT
CCGGCAAACAAACCACCGCTGGTAGCGGTGGTTTTTTTGTTTGCAAGCAGCAGATTACGCGCAGAAAAAA
AGGATCTCAAGAAGATCCTTTGATCTTTTCTACGGGGTCTGACGCTCAGTGGAACGAAAACTCACGTTAA
GGGATTTTGGTCATGAGATTATCAAAAAGGATCTTCACCTAGATCCTTTTAAATTAAAAATGAAGTTTTA
AATCAATCTAAAGTATATATGAGTAAACTTGGTCTGACAGTTACCAATGCTTAATCAGTGAGGCACCTAT
CTCAGCGATCTGTCTATTTCGTTCATCCATAGTTGCCTGACTCCCCGTCGTGTAGATAACTACGATACGG
GAGGGCTTACCATCTGGCCCCAGTGCTGCAATGATACCGCGAGACCCACGCTCACCGGCTCCAGATTTAT
CAGCAATAAACCAGCCAGCCGGAAGGGCCGAGCGCAGAAGTGGTCCTGCAACTTTATCCGCCTCCATCCA
GTCTATTAATTGTTGCCGGGAAGCTAGAGTAAGTAGTTCGCCAGTTAATAGTTTGCGCAACGTTGTTGCC
ATTGCTACAGGCATCGTGGTGTCACGCTCGTCGTTTGGTATGGCTTCATTCAGCTCCGGTTCCCAACGAT
CAAGGCGAGTTACATGATCCCCCATGTTGTGCAAAAAAGCGGTTAGCTCCTTCGGTCCTCCGATCGTTGT
CAGAAGTAAGTTGGCCGCAGTGTTATCACTCATGGTTATGGCAGCACTGCATAATTCTCTTACTGTCATG
CCATCCGTAAGATGCTTTTCTGTGACTGGTGAGTACTCAACCAAGTCATTCTGAGAATAGTGTATGCGGC
GACCGAGTTGCTCTTGCCCGGCGTCAATACGGGATAATACCGCGCCACATAGCAGAACTTTAAAAGTGCT
CATCATTGGAAAACGTTCTTCGGGGCGAAAACTCTCAAGGATCTTACCGCTGTTGAGATCCAGTTCGATG
TAACCCACTCGTGCACCCAACTGATCTTCAGCATCTTTTACTTTCACCAGCGTTTCTGGGTGAGCAAAAA
CAGGAAGGCAAAATGCCGCAAAAAAGGGAATAAGGGCGACACGGAAATGTTGAATACTCATACTCTTCCT
TTTTCAATATTATTGAAGCATTTATCAGGGTTATTGTCTCATGAGCGGATACATATTTGAATGTATTTAG
AAAAATAAACAAATAGGGGTTCCGCGCACATTTCCCCGAAAAGTGCCACCTGACGTCGACGGATCGGGAG
ATCAACTTGTTTATTGCAGCTTATAATGGTTACAAATAAAGCAATAGCATCACAAATTTCACAAATAAAG
CATTTTTTTCACTGCATTCTAGTTGTGGTTTGTCCAAACTCATCAATGTATCTTATCATGTCTGGATCAA
CTGGATAACTCAAGCTAACCAAAATCATCCCAAACTTCCCACCCCATACCCTATTACCACTGCCAATTAC
CTGTGGTTTCATTTACTCTAAACCTGTGATTCCTCTGAATTATTTTCATTTTAAAGAAATTGTATTTGTT
AAATATGTACTACAAACTTAGTAGT
Features (pLannotate 1.2.2; 35 found; start..end, strand, type, name):
    377..634     +  LTR            5' LTR (truncated): truncated 5' long terminal repeat (LTR) from HIV-1
    681..806     +  misc_feature   HIV-1 Ψ: packaging signal of human immunodeficiency virus type 1
    790..1128    +  CDS            HIV-1 gag (fragment): gag protein from human immunodeficiency virus 1; gag
   1303..1536    +  misc_feature   RRE: The Rev response element (RRE) of HIV-1 allows for Rev-dependent mRNA export from the nucleus to the cytoplasm.
   1913..2013    +  CDS            Rev (fragment): human immunodeficiency virus 1 (HIV-1) Rev protein; rev; enhances nuclear export of unspliced and incompletely spliced viral mRNAs
   2063..2180    +  misc_feature   cPPT/CTS: central polypurine tract and central termination sequence of HIV-1
   2245..2619    -  CDS            BleoR: antibiotic-binding protein; Sh ble from Streptoalloteichus hindustanus; confers resistance to bleomycin, phleomycin, and Zeocin™
   2639..2686    -  promoter       EM7 promoter: synthetic bacterial promoter&nbsp
   2713..2991    +  promoter       tight TRE promoter (fragment): Tet-responsive promoter PTight, consisting of seven tet operator sequences followed by the minimal CMV promoter
   3004..4212    +  CDS            PTEN: PTEN_HUMAN - Also known as MMAC1, TEP1. Experimental evidence at protein level: Swiss-Prot protein existence level 1. [Isoform alpha]: Functional kinase, like isoform 1 it antagonizes the PI3K-AKT/PKB signaling pathway. Plays a role in mitochondrial energetic metabolism by promoting COX activity and ATP production, via collaboration with isoform 1 in increasing protein levels of PINK1. From Homo sapiens (Human).
   4222..5433    +  promoter       UbC promoter: human ubiquitin C promoter
   5446..5479    +  protein_bind   loxP511: Cre-mediated recombination occurs in the 8-bp core sequence (GTATACAT). loxP511 sites are compatible with each other, but incompatible with wild-type loxP sites. Cre recombinase
   5486..6193    +  CDS            rtTA3: reverse tetracycline transactivator 3 activates expression from Tet-responsive promoters in the presence of doxycycline
   6194..6227    +  protein_bind   loxP511: Cre-mediated recombination occurs in the 8-bp core sequence (GTATACAT). loxP511 sites are compatible with each other, but incompatible with wild-type loxP sites. Cre recombinase
   6250..6822    +  misc_feature   IRES: internal ribosome entry site (IRES) of the encephalomyocarditis virus (EMCV)
   6831..7427    +  CDS            PuroR: puromycin N-acetyltransferase; pac from Streptomyces alboniger; confers resistance to puromycin
   7443..8031    +  misc_feature   WPRE: woodchuck hepatitis virus posttranscriptional regulatory element
   8048..8236    +  CDS            nef (fragment): NEF_HV1Z2 - Experimental evidence at protein level: Swiss-Prot protein existence level 1. Extracellular Nef protein targets CD4(+) T-lymphocytes for apoptosis by interacting with CXCR4 surface receptors. From Human immunodeficiency virus type 1 group M subtype D (isolate Z2/CDC-Z34) (HIV-1).
   8238..8471    +  LTR            3' LTR (ΔU3): self-inactivating 3' long terminal repeat (LTR) from HIV-1
   8578..8802    +  polyA_signal   bGH poly(A) signal: bovine growth hormone polyadenylation signal
   8806..8827    +  promoter       SV40 promoter (fragment): SV40 enhancer and early promoter
   8848..9276    +  rep_origin     f1 ori (sequence partly withheld): f1 bacteriophage origin of replication; arrow indicates direction of (+) strand synthesis
   9290..9619    +  promoter       SV40 promoter: SV40 enhancer and early promoter
   9668..10697   +  CDS            HygR (fragment): aminoglycoside phosphotransferase from E. coli; aph(4)-Ia; confers resistance to hygromycin
  10707..10832   +  CDS            ble (fragment): BLE_KLEPN - Experimental evidence at protein level: Swiss-Prot protein existence level 1. Binding protein with a strong affinity to the bleomycin family of antibiotics. Binds to CL990; an antimitotic-antibiotic compound. From Klebsiella pneumoniae.
  10827..10948   +  polyA_signal   SV40 poly(A) signal: SV40 polyadenylation signal
  11019..11041   -  protein_bind   lac operator (fragment): The lac repressor binds to the lac operator to inhibit transcription in E. coli. This inhibition can be relieved by adding lactose or isopropyl-β-D-thiogalactopyranoside (IPTG). lac repressor encoded by lacI
  11045..11075   -  promoter       lac promoter: promoter for the E. coli lac operon
  11090..11111   -  protein_bind   CAP binding site: CAP binding activates transcription in the presence of cAMP. E. coli catabolite activator protein
  11124..11216   -  CDS            lacI (fragment): lac repressor; lacI; The lac repressor binds to the lac operator to inhibit transcription in E. coli. This inhibition can be relieved by adding lactose or isopropyl-β-D-thiogalactopyranoside (IPTG).
  11399..11987   -  rep_origin     ori: high-copy-number ColE1/pMB1/pBR322/pUC origin of replication
  12158..13018   -  CDS            AmpR: β-lactamase; bla; confers resistance to ampicillin, carbenicillin, and related antibiotics
  13019..13123   -  promoter       AmpR promoter: bla
  13171..13305   +  polyA_signal   SV40 poly(A) signal: SV40 polyadenylation signal
  13472..329     +  CDS            nef (fragment) (across the origin): NEF_HV1BR - Experimental evidence at protein level: Swiss-Prot protein existence level 1. Extracellular Nef protein targets CD4(+) T-lymphocytes for apoptosis by interacting with CXCR4 surface receptors (PubMed:14990729). From Human immunodeficiency virus type 1 group M subtype B (isolate BRU/LAI) (HIV-1).
