[The description below was written by a language model from this plasmid's Addgene catalogue record and pLannotate feature annotations shown in this document.]
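Description:
pTRIPZ-Wt-PTEN is an HIV-1-based lentiviral vector for doxycycline-inducible expression of wild-type human PTEN in mammalian cells. It is built on the pTRIPZ backbone, from which the TurboRFP reporter and shRNA cloning site were removed; the PTEN cDNA (about 1.2 kb) was inserted between AgeI and MluI sites. In bacteria the plasmid is maintained through a high-copy ColE1/pUC-type origin and selected with ampicillin (AmpR). An f1 origin and an EM7-driven bleomycin/Zeocin resistance gene are also annotated.

The viral region contains a truncated 5' LTR, the Ψ packaging signal with a gag fragment, the RRE for Rev-dependent nuclear export, the cPPT/CTS, WPRE to enhance transcript expression, and a self-inactivating ΔU3 3' LTR. Within this region, a tight Tet-responsive (TRE) promoter, made of tet operator repeats upstream of a minimal CMV promoter, drives the PTEN coding sequence. Downstream, the constitutive human UbC promoter drives a bicistronic unit: rtTA3, flanked by loxP511 sites, followed by an EMCV IRES and the puromycin resistance gene. A single integrated provirus therefore supplies the reverse transactivator, the puromycin marker for selecting transduced cells, and the inducible cargo. rtTA3 activates the TRE promoter only when doxycycline is present, giving Tet-On control of PTEN levels.

Outside the LTRs, the annotation also detects SV40 promoter and polyadenylation elements with fragments of hygromycin and bleomycin resistance genes, which appear to be backbone remnants. The record lists only puromycin as the mammalian selectable marker. The associated publication concerns nuclear PTEN and thymidylate biosynthesis in human prostate cancer cell lines, consistent with use for controlled PTEN expression in such cells.
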