Addgene plasmid #206982: pTRIPZ-Wt-PTEN
Purpose: Lentiviral vector for expressing doxycyclin-inducible cDNA of wild type PTEN
Depositing lab: Ming Chen. Depositing organization: Duke University. Publication: Nuclear PTEN Regulates Thymidylate Biosynthesis in Human Prostate Cancer Cell Lines. Loh ZN, Wang ME, Wan C, Asara JM, Ji Z, Chen M. Metabolites. 2023 Aug 11;13(8):939. doi: 10.3390/metabo13080939. PubMed 37623882.
Backbone
  Vector backbone: pTRIPZ
  Backbone size w/o insert (bp): 13320
  Modifications to backbone: TurboRFP and shRNA cloning site were removed
  Vector type: Mammalian Expression, Lentiviral
  Selectable markers: Puromycin
Growth in bacteria
  Bacterial resistance: Ampicillin, 100 μg/mL
  Growth temperature: 37°C
  Growth strain: NEB Stable
  Copy number: Unknown
Gene/Insert
  Gene/Insert name: PTEN
  Species: H. sapiens (human)
  Insert size (bp): 1212
  Entrez Gene: PTEN (a.k.a. 10q23del, BZS, CWS1, DEC, GLM2, MHAM, MMAC1, PTEN1, PTENbeta, PTENgama, TEP1)
  Promoter: tet-on promoter
  Cloning method: Restriction Enzyme; 5′ cloning site AgeI (not destroyed); 3′ cloning site MluI (not destroyed)
  Sequencing primers: 5′ GTCGAGGTAGGCGTGTACG; 3′ TCGTCTGACGTGGCAGCGC
Terms and licenses: Academic/Nonprofit Terms; Industry Terms: Not Available to Industry
How to cite: pTRIPZ-Wt-PTEN was a gift from Ming Chen (Addgene plasmid # 206982 ; http://n2t.net/addgene:206982 ; RRID:Addgene_206982)
